>Addgene plasmid #230946 | pKDcas9 flhDC cerulean | addgene full sequence | sequence record 459816 | Addgene NGS Result
TTGAGATCGTTTTGGTCTGCGCGTAATCTCTTGCTCTGAAAACGAAAAAACCGCCTTGCAGGGCGGTTTT
TCGAAGGTTCTCTGAGCTACCAACTCTTTGAACCGAGGTAACTGGCTTGGAGGAGCGCAGTCACCAAAAC
TTGTCCTTTCAGTTTAGCCTTAACCGGCGCATGACTTCAAGACTAACTCCTCTAAATCAATTACCAGTGG
CTGCTGCCAGTGGTGCTTTTGCATGTCTTTCCGGGTTGGACTCAAGACGATAGTTACCGGATAAGGCGCA
GCGGTCGGACTGAACGGGGGGTTCGTGCATACAGTCCAGCTTGGAGCGAACTGCCTACCCGGAACTGAGT
GTCAGGCGTGGAATGAGACAAACGCGGCCATAACAGCGGAATGACACCGGTAAACCGAAAGGCAGGAACA
GGAGAGCGCACGAGGGAGCCGCCAGGGGGAAACGCCTGGTATCTTTATAGTCCTGTCGGGTTTCGCCACC
ACTGATTTGAGCGTCAGATTTCGTGATGCTTGTCAGGGGGGCGGAGCCTATGGAAAAACGGCTTTGCCGC
GGCCCTCTCACTTCCCTGTTAAGTATCTTCCTGGCATCTTCCAGGAAATCTCCGCCCCGTTCGTAAGCCA
TTTCCGCTCGCCGCAGTCGAACGACCGAGCGTAGCGAGTCAGTGAGCGAGGAAGCGGAATATATCCCTAG
GTATAAACGCAGAAAGGCCCACCCGAAGGTGAGCCAGTGTGACTCTAGTAGAGAGCGTTCACCGACAAAC
AACAGATAAAACGAAAGGCCCAGTCTTTCGACTGAGCCTTTCGTTTTATTTGATGCCTGGAGATCCTTAC
TCGAGTTAGTCACCTCCTAGCTGACTCAAATCAATGCGTGTTTCATAAAGACCAGTGATGGATTGATGGA
TAAGAGTGGCATCTAAAACTTCTTTTGTAGACGTATATCGTTTACGATCAATTGTTGTATCAAAATATTT
AAAAGCAGCGGGAGCTCCAAGATTCGTCAACGTAAATAAATGAATAATATTTTCTGCTTGTTCACGTATT
GGTTTGTCTCTATGTTTGTTATATGCACTAAGAACTTTATCTAAATTGGCATCTGCTAAAATAACACGCT
TAGAAAATTCACTGATTTGCTCAATAATCTCATCTAAATAATGCTTATGCTGCTCCACAAACAATTGTTT
TTGTTCGTTATCTTCTGGACTACCCTTCAACTTTTCATAATGACTAGCTAAATATAAAAAATTCACATAT
TTGCTTGGCAGAGCCAGCTCATTTCCTTTTTGTAATTCTCCGGCACTAGCCAGCATCCGTTTACGACCGT
TTTCTAACTCAAAAAGACTATATTTAGGTAGTTTAATGATTAAGTCTTTTTTAACTTCCTTATATCCTTT
AGCTTCTAAAAAGTCAATCGGATTTTTTTCAAAGGAACTTCTTTCCATAATTGTGATCCCTAGTAACTCT
TTAACGGATTTTAACTTCTTCGATTTCCCTTTTTCCACCTTAGCAACCACTAGGACTGAATAAGCTACCG
TTGGACTATCAAAACCACCATATTTTTTTGGATCCCAGTCTTTTTTACGAGCAATAAGCTTGTCCGAATT
TCTTTTTGGTAAAATTGACTCCTTGGAGAATCCGCCTGTCTGTACTTCTGTTTTCTTGACAATATTGACT
TGGGGCATGGACAATACTTTGCGCACTGTGGCAAAATCTCGCCCTTTATCCCAGACAATTTCTCCAGTTT
CCCCATTAGTTTCGATTAGAGGGCGTTTGCGAATCTCTCCATTTGCAAGTGTAATTTCTGTTTTGAAGAA
GTTCATGATATTAGAGTAAAAGAAATATTTTGCGGTTGCTTTGCCTATTTCTTGCTCAGACTTAGCAATC
ATTTTACGAACATCATAAACTTTATAATCACCATAGACAAACTCCGATTCAAGTTTTGGATATTTCTTAA
TCAAAGCAGTTCCAACGACGGCATTTAGATACGCATCATGGGCATGATGGTAATTGTTAATCTCACGTAC
TTTATAGAATTGGAAATCTTTTCGGAAGTCAGAAACTAATTTAGATTTTAAGGTAATCACTTTAACCTCT
CGAATAAGTTTATCATTTTCATCGTATTTAGTATTCATGCGACTATCCAAAATTTGTGCCACATGCTTAG
TGATTTGGCGAGTTTCAACCAATTGGCGTTTGATAAAACCAGCTTTATCAAGTTCACTCAAACCTCCACG
TTCAGCTTTCGTTAAATTATCAAACTTACGTTGAGTGATTAACTTGGCGTTTAGAAGTTGTCTCCAATAG
TTTTTCATCTTTTTGACTACTTCTTCACTTGGAACGTTATCCGATTTACCACGATTTTTATCAGAACGCG
TTAAGACCTTATTGTCTATTGAATCGTCTTTAAGGAAACTTTGTGGAACAATGGCATCGACATCATAATC
ACTTAAACGATTAATATCTAATTCTTGGTCCACATACATGTCTCTTCCATTTTGGAGATAATAGAGATAG
AGCTTTTCATTTTGCAATTGAGTATTTTCAACAGGATGCTCTTTAAGAATCTGACTTCCTAATTCTTTGA
TACCTTCTTCGATTCGTTTCATACGCTCTCGCGAATTTTTCTGGCCCTTTTGAGTTGTCTGATTTTCACG
TGCCATTTCAATAACGATATTTTCTGGCTTATGCCGCCCCATTACTTTGACCAATTCATCAACAACTTTT
ACAGTCTGTAAAATACCTTTTTTAATAGCAGGGCTACCAGCTAAATTTGCAATATGTTCATGTAAACTAT
CGCCTTGTCCAGACACTTGTGCTTTTTGAATGTCTTCTTTAAATGTCAAACTATCATCATGGATCAGCTG
CATAAAATTGCGATTGGCAAAACCATCTGATTTCAAAAAATCTAATATTGTTTTGCCAGATTGCTTATCC
CTAATACCATTAATCAATTTTCGAGACAAACGTCCCCAACCAGTATAACGGCGACGTTTAAGCTGTTTCA
TCACCTTATCATCAAAGAGGTGAGCATATGTTTTAAGTCTTTCCTCAATCATCTCCCTATCTTCAAATAA
GGTCAATGTTAAAACAATATCCTCTAAGATATCTTCATTTTCTTCATTATCCAAAAAATCTTTATCTTTA
ATAATTTTTAGCAAATCATGGTAGGTACCTAATGAAGCATTAAATCTATCTTCAACTCCTGAAATTTCAA
CACTATCAAAACATTCTATTTTTTTGAAATAATCTTCTTTTAATTGCTTAACGGTTACTTTTCGATTTGT
TTTGAAGAGTAAATCAACAATGGCTTTCTTCTGTTCACCTGAAAGAAATGCTGGTTTTCGCATTCCTTCA
GTAACATATTTGACCTTTGTCAATTCGTTATAAACCGTAAAATACTCATAAAGCAAACTATGTTTTGGTA
GTACTTTTTCATTTGGAAGATTTTTATCAAAGTTTGTCATGCGTTCAATAAATGATTGAGCTGAAGCACC
TTTATCGACAACTTCTTCAAAATTCCATGGGGTAATTGTTTCTTCAGACTTCCGAGTCATCCATGCAAAA
CGACTATTGCCACGCGCCAATGGACCAACATAATAAGGAATTCGAAAAGTCAAGATTTTTTCAATCTTCT
CACGATTGTCTTTTAAAAATGGATAAAAGTCTTCTTGTCTTCTCAAAATAGCATGCAGCTCACCCAAGTG
AATTTGATGGGGAATAGAGCCGTTGTCAAAGGTCCGTTGCTTGCGCAGCAAATCTTCACGATTTAGTTTC
ACCAATAATTCCTCAGTACCATCCATTTTTTCTAAAATTGGTTTGATAAATTTATAAAATTCTTCTTGGC
TAGCTCCCCCATCAATATAACCTGCATATCCGTTTTTTGATTGATCAAAAAAGATTTCTTTATACTTTTC
TGGAAGTTGTTGTCGAACTAAAGCTTTTAAAAGAGTCAAGTCTTGATGATGTTCATCGTAGCGTTTAATC
ATTGAAGCTGATAGGGGAGCCTTAGTTATTTCAGTATTTACTCTTAGGATATCTGAAAGTAAAATAGCAT
CTGATAAATTCTTAGCTGCCAAAAACAAATCAGCATATTGATCTCCAATTTGCGCCAATAAATTATCTAA
ATCATCATCGTAAGTATCTTTTGAAAGCTGTAATTTAGCATCTTCTGCCAAATCAAAATTTGATTTAAAA
TTAGGGGTCAAACCCAATGACAAAGCAATGAGATTCCCAAATAAGCCATTTTTCTTCTCACCGGGGAGCT
GAGCAATGAGATTTTCTAATCGTCTTGATTTACTCAATCGTGCAGAAAGAATCGCTTTAGCATCTACTCC
ACTTGCGTTAATAGGGTTTTCTTCAAATAATTGATTGTAGGTTTGTACCAACTGGATAAATAGTTTGTCC
ACATCACTATTATCAGGATTTAAATCTCCCTCAATCAAAAAATGACCACGAAACTTAATCATATGCGCTA
AGGCCAAATAGATTAAGCGCAAATCCGCTTTATCAGTAGAATCTACCAATTTTTTTCGCAGATGATAGAT
AGTTGGATATTTCTCATGATAAGCAACTTCATCTACTATATTTCCAAAAATAGGATGACGTTCATGCTTC
TTGTCTTCTTCCACCAAAAAAGACTCTTCAAGTCGATGAAAGAAACTATCATCTACTTTCGCCATCTCAT
TTGAAAAAATCTCCTGTAGATAACAAATACGATTCTTCCGACGTGTATACCTTCTACGAGCTGTCCGTTT
GAGACGAGTCGCTTCCGCTGTCTCTCCACTGTCAAATAAAAGAGCCCCTATAAGATTTTTTTTGATACTG
TGGCGGTCTGTATTTCCCAGAACCTTGAACTTTTTAGACGGAACCTTATATTCATCAGTGATCACCGCCC
ATCCGACGCTATTTGTGCCGATAGCTAAGCCTATTGAGTATTTCTTATCCATAGATCCTTTCTCCTCTTT
AGATCTTTTGAATTCTTTTCTCTATCACTGATAGGGAGGGTCAATCTCTATCACTGATAGGGAGTGGTAA
AATAACTCTATCAACGATAGAGTGTCAACAAAAATTAGGAATTAATGATGTCTAGATTAGATAAAAGTAA
AGTGATTAACAGCGCATTAGAGCTGCTTAATGAGGTCGGAATCGAAGGTTTAACAACCCGTAAACTCGCC
CAGAAGCTAGGTGTAGAGCAGCCTACATTGTATTGGCATGTAAAAAATAAGCGGGCTTTGCTCGACGCCT
TAGCCATTGAGATGTTAGATAGGCACCATACTCACTTTTGCCCTTTAGAAGGGGAAAGCTGGCAAGATTT
TTTACGTAATAACGCTAAAAGTTTTAGATGTGCTTTACTAAGTCATCGCGATGGAGCAAAAGTACATTTA
GGTACACGGCCTACAGAAAAACAGTATGAAACTCTCGAAAATCAATTAGCCTTTTTATGCCAACAAGGTT
TTTCACTAGAGAATGCATTATATGCACTCAGCGCTGTGGGGCATTTTACTTTAGGTTGCGTATTGGAAGA
TCAAGAGCATCAAGTCGCTAAAGAAGAAAGGGAAACACCTACTACTGATAGTATGCCGCCATTATTACGA
CAAGCTATCGAATTATTTGATCACCAAGGTGCAGAGCCAGCCTTCTTATTCGGCCTTGAATTGATCATAT
GCGGATTAGAAAAACAACTTAAATGTGAAAGTGGGTCTTAAGGTACCATGGGATCCTATTTCTTAATAAC
TAAAAATATGGTATAATACTCTTAATAAATGCAGTAATACAGGGGCTTTTCAAGACTGAAGTCTAGCTGA
GACAAATAGTGCGATTACGAAATTTTTTAGACAAAAATAGTCTACGAGGTTTTAGAGCTATGCTGTTTTG
AATGGTCCCAAAACACCGCACCCCGTGATGTCGCCGGGAAGCCCGTTTTAGAGCTATGCTGTTTTGAATG
GTCCCAAAACTTCAGCACACTGAGACTTGTTGAGTTGAATTCATGAGTATTAAGTATTGTTTTATGGCTG
ATAAATTTCTTTGAATTTCTCCTTGATTATTTGTTATAAAAGTTATAAAATAATCTTGTTGGAACCATTC
AAAACAGCATAGCAAGTTAAAATAAGGCTAGTCCGTTATCAACTTGAAAAAGTGGCACCGAGTCGGTGCT
TTTTTTGATACTTCTATTCTACTCTGACTGCAAACCAAAAAAACAAGCGCTTTCAAAACGCTTGTTTTAT
CATTTTTAGGGAAATTAATCTCTTAATCCTTTTATCATTCTACATTTAGGCGCTGCCATCTTAAGACGAA
AGGGCCTCGTGATACGCCTATTTTTATAGGTTAATGTCATGATAATAATGGTTTCTTAGACGTCGGAATT
GCCAGCTGGGGCGCCCTCTGGTAAGGTTGGGAAGCCCTGCAAAGTAAACTGGATGGCTTTCTTGCCGCCA
AGGATCTGATGGCGCAGGGGATCAAGATCTGATCAAGAGACAGGATGAGGATCGTTTCGCATGATTGAAC
AAGATGGATTGCACGCAGGTTCTCCGGCCGCTTGGGTGGAGAGGCTATTCGGCTATGACTGGGCACAACA
GACAATCGGCTGCTCTGATGCCGCCGTGTTCCGGCTGTCAGCGCAGGGGCGCCCGGTTCTTTTTGTCAAG
ACCGACCTGTCCGGTGCCCTGAATGAACTGCAGGACGAGGCAGCGCGGCTATCGTGGCTGGCCACGACGG
GCGTTCCTTGCGCAGCTGTGCTCGACGTTGTCACTGAAGCGGGAAGGGACTGGCTGCTATTGGGCGAAGT
GCCGGGGCAGGATCTCCTGTCATCTCACCTTGCTCCTGCCGAGAAAGTATCCATCATGGCTGATGCAATG
CGGCGGCTGCATACGCTTGATCCGGCTACCTGCCCATTCGACCACCAAGCGAAACATCGCATCGAGCGAG
CACGTACTCGGATGGAAGCCGGTCTTGTCGATCAGGATGATCTGGACGAAGAGCATCAGGGGCTCGCGCC
AGCCGAACTGTTCGCCAGGCTCAAGGCGCGCATGCCCGACGGCGAGGATCTCGTCGTGACCCATGGCGAT
GCCTGCTTGCCGAATATCATGGTGGAAAATGGCCGCTTTTCTGGATTCATCGACTGTGGCCGGCTGGGTG
TGGCGGACCGCTATCAGGACATAGCGTTGGCTACCCGTGATATTGCTGAAGAGCTTGGCGGCGAATGGGC
TGACCGCTTCCTCGTGCTTTACGGTATCGCCGCTCCCGATTCGCAGCGCATCGCCTTCTATCGCCTTCTT
GACGAGTTCTTCTGAGCGGGACTCTCTCGCTTGGACTCCTGTTGATAGATCCAGTAATGACCTCAGAACT
CCATCTGGATTTGTTCAGAACGCTCGGTTGCCGCCGGGCGTTTTTTATTGGTGAGAATCCAAGCACTAGT
TGGTACCGGCATCAATAGTAAAATAATAAAAAAGCCGGATTAATAATCTGGCTTTTTATATTCTCTCTCT
AGTATATAAACGCAGAAAGGCCAACCCGAAGGTGAGCCAGTGTGAGACTATCATACTCATATCGTGTGAA
GATTTGCTGCGCTATTCAGATCCTCTTCTGAGATGAGTTTTTGTTCGGGCCCAAGCTTCTCACTTATACA
ATTCATCCATGCCGAGGGTAATACCGGCCGCTGTCACAAACTCCAGGAGAACCATATGGTCACGTTTTTC
GTTTGGGTCTTTAGAGAGTTTTGACTGCGTCGACAGGTAATGGTTGTCAGGGAGCAGTACCGGCCCATCG
CCGATCGGGGTATTCTGCTGGTAGTGATCCGCCAGTTGCACGCTCCCATCTTCGATATTGTGGCGAATTT
TAAAGTTTGCCTTGATGCCATTTTTCTGTTTATCTGCAGTGATATAAACATTATCGCTAATAGCGTTGTA
TTCCAGCTTGTGCCCAAGAATGTTGCCGTCTTCTTTGAAATCAATTCCTTTCAGTTCGATGCGATTTACC
AGCGTATCGCCCTCAAATTTCACTTCCGCACGGGTTTTGTAGTTCCCATCGTCCTTAAAGAAAATTGTGC
GTTCCTGAACATAACCTTCCGGCATTGCAGATTTAAAGAAGTCGTGTTGTTTCATATGATCTGGGTAACG
CGCAAAACACTGTACCCCCCACGTTAATGTCGTGACAAGGGTAGGCCAGGGCACCGGCAGTTTGCCAGTC
GTACAGATGAATTTGAGCGTGAGCTTGCCGTACGTCGCGTCACCCTCGCCCTCGCCGCTGACCGAAAATT
TATGGCCATTCACATCACCATCAAGTTCAACAAGAATCGGCACCACGCCGGTAAATAATTCTTCGCCCTT
GCTTACCATTTAGTATTTCTCCTCTTTAGTACTAGTATTATACCTAGGACTGAGCTAGCTGTCAAAGATC
TTTAGAATTCCAGAAATCATCCTTAGCGACTAGTAACAACTTATATCGTATGGGGCTGACTTCAGGTGCT
ACATTTGAAGAGATAAATTGCACTGAAATCTAGAAATATTTTATCTGATTAATAAGATGATCTTC
Features (pLannotate 1.2.2; 19 found; start..end, strand, type, name):
      1..546     +  rep_origin     p15A ori: Plasmids containing the medium-copy-number p15A origin of replication can be propagated in E. coli cells that contain a second plasmid with the ColE1 origin.
    634..689     +  rep_origin     RSF ori (fragment): Plasmids containing the RSF 1030 origin of replication can be propagated in E. coli cells that contain additional plasmids with compatible origins.
    708..735     -  terminator     T7Te terminator: phage T7 early transcription terminator
    751..822     -  terminator     rrnB T1 terminator: transcription terminator T1 from the E. coli rrnB gene
    848..4952    -  CDS            dCas9 (fragment): catalytically dead mutant of the Cas9 endonuclease from the Streptococcus pyogenes Type II CRISPR/Cas system RNA-guided DNA-binding protein that lacks endonuclease activity due to the D10A mutation in the RuvC catalytic domain and the H840A mutation in the HNH catalytic domain
   4985..5008    -  protein_bind   tetracycline response element (fragment): contains seven copies of the tetracycline operator tetO tetracycline repressor TetR
   5015..5069    -  promoter       tetR/tetA promoters: tetR; overlapping promoters for bacterial tetR and tetA
   5088..5711    +  CDS            TetR: tetracycline repressor TetR; tetR from transposon Tn10; TetR binds to the tetracycline operator tetO to inhibit transcription. This inhibition can be relieved by adding tetracycline or doxycycline.
   5727..5858    +  misc_feature   crRNA leader: crRNA leader sequence for the Streptococcus pyogenes CRISPR/Cas system
   5859..5894    +  repeat_region  DR: direct repeat for the Streptococcus pyogenes CRISPR/Cas system
   5925..5960    +  repeat_region  DR: direct repeat for the Streptococcus pyogenes CRISPR/Cas system
   6081..6159    +  misc_RNA       tracrRNA: trans-activating CRISPR RNA for the Streptococcus pyogenes CRISPR/Cas9 system
   6350..6469    +  CDS            tnpA (fragment): TN5P_ECOLX - Also known as tnp. Experimental evidence at protein level: Swiss-Prot protein existence level 1. Mediates transposition of transposon Tn5 by a 'cut and paste' mechanism. First, the monomeric transposase binds the 19 bp inverted DNA repeats flanking the transposon. Then, dimerization of the DNA- bound transposase creates a synaptic DNA complex. After nicking of the first DNA strand, excision of the transposon proceeds through a series of intermediates. The transposase then mediates the insertion of the transposon at a new site by strand transfer. The activity of the wild- type tran
   6501..7292    +  CDS            neo: KKA2_KLEPN - Also known as kan, nptII. Experimental evidence at protein level: Swiss-Prot protein existence level 1. Resistance to kanamycin, neomycin, paromomycin, ribostamycin, butirosin and gentamicin B. From Klebsiella pneumoniae.
   7314..7408    +  terminator     lambda t0 terminator: transcription terminator from phage lambda
   7501..7528    -  terminator     T7Te terminator: phage T7 early transcription terminator
   7623..8339    -  CDS            mCerulean: mCerulean is a basic (constitutively fluorescent) cyan fluorescent protein published in 2005, derived from Aequorea victoria. It is reported to be a very rapidly-maturing monomer.
   8361..8395    -  promoter       J23119(SpeI) promoter: bacterial promoter (Registry of Standard Biological Parts BBa J23119) modified to end with an SpeI site
   8413..8429    +  terminator     bacterial terminator (fragment): putative bacterial transcription terminator
