[The description below was written by a language model from this plasmid's Addgene catalogue record and pLannotate feature annotations shown in this document.]
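Description:
pKDcas9 flhDC cerulean is a bacterial CRISPR interference plasmid built on the pdCas9 backbone and assembled by Golden Gate cloning, intended for anhydrotetracycline (aTc)-inducible knockdown of the flagellar master regulator FlhDC. It is selected with kanamycin through the Tn5-derived neo (nptII) gene, which is followed by a lambda t0 terminator. The feature table identifies a p15A origin, normally considered medium copy and compatible with ColE1-type plasmids, plus a short fragment matching the RSF origin. The catalogue entry nevertheless lists the plasmid as high copy, a discrepancy the record does not resolve.

The central payload is catalytically dead Streptococcus pyogenes Cas9 (D10A and H840A), which binds DNA under RNA guidance without cutting and so blocks transcription of its target. dCas9 is expressed from the divergent tetR/tetA promoter region, with TetR encoded on the opposite strand, and is terminated by rrnB T1 and T7Te terminators. The catalogue notes an additional tetO as a modification, consistent with the short tet operator fragment annotated between the promoter and the dCas9 coding sequence. This extra operator presumably tightens repression in the absence of inducer. Adding aTc releases TetR and switches on dCas9.

Guide RNA is supplied in the native two-part format. A crRNA leader is followed by two direct repeats flanking a spacer, and a separate tracrRNA is also present. The spacer is presumably directed at flhDC, but its sequence and exact target site are not given in the record. A constitutive J23119 promoter drives mCerulean, a monomeric cyan fluorescent protein, which marks cells carrying the plasmid. The associated work concerns bacterial adaptation to a phenotypic trade-off.
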