Addgene plasmid #230946: pKDcas9 flhDC cerulean
Purpose: aTc inducible knockdown of FlhDC
Depositing lab: Andrew Griffiths. Depositing organization: Ecole Superieure de Physique et de Chimie Industrielles de Paris (ESPCI). Publication: Global regulators enable bacterial adaptation to a phenotypic trade-off. Deyell M, Opuu V, Griffiths AD, Tans SJ, Nghe P. iScience. 2024 Dec 9;28(1):111521. doi: 10.1016/j.isci.2024.111521. eCollection 2025 Jan 17. PubMed 39811663.
Backbone
  Vector backbone: pdCas9
  Vector type: CRISPR
Growth in bacteria
  Bacterial resistance: Kanamycin, 50 μg/mL
  Growth temperature: 37°C
  Growth strain: DH5alpha
  Copy number: High Copy
Gene/Insert
  Gene/Insert name: dCas9
  gRNA/shRNA sequence: see annotated Genbank file
  Species: Other
  Mutation: additional tetO
  Cloning method: Golden Gate
Terms and licenses: Academic/Nonprofit Terms; Industry Terms: Not Available to Industry
How to cite: pKDcas9 flhDC cerulean was a gift from Andrew Griffiths (Addgene plasmid # 230946 ; http://n2t.net/addgene:230946 ; RRID:Addgene_230946)
